>Addgene plasmid #40425 | LRRK2_1867_2161_L1914N_V2048T_F2083Y_I2131S | depositor full sequence | sequence record 52102 | LRRK2_1867_2161_L1914N_V2048T_F2083Y_I2131S sequence 9085 bps
GGAACGGCTCCGCCCACTATTAATGAAATTAAAAATTCCAATTTTAAAAAACGCAGCAAGAGAAACATTT
GTATGAAAGAATGCGTAGAAGGAAAGAAAAATGTCGTCGACATGCTGAACAACAAGATTAATATGCCTCC
GTGTATAAAAAAAATATTGAACGATTTGAAAGAAAACAATGTACCGCGCGGCGGTATGTACAGGAAGAGG
TTTATACTAAACTGTTACATTGCAAACGTGGTTTCGTGTGCCAAGTGTGAAAACCGATGTTTAATCAAGG
CTCTGACGCATTTCTACAACCACGACTCCAAGTGTGTGGGTGAAGTCATGCATCTTTTAATCAAATCCCA
AGATGTGTATAAACCACCAAACTGCCAAAAAATGAAAACTGTCGACAAGCTCTGTCCGTTTGCTGGCAAC
TGCAAGGGTCTCAATCCTATTTGTAATTATTGAATAATAAAACAATTATAAATGCTAAATTTGTTTTTTA
TTAACGATACAAACCAAACGCAACAAGAACATTTGTAGTATTATCTATAATTGAAAACGCGTAGTTATAA
TCGCTGAGGTAATATTTAAAATCATTTTCAAATGATTCACAGTTAATTTGCGACAATATAATTTTATTTT
CACATAAACTAGACGCCTTGTCGTCTTCTTCTTCGTATTCCTTCTCTTTTTCATTTTTCTCTTCATAAAA
ATTAACATAGTTATTATCGTATCCATATATGTATCTATCGTATAGAGTAAATTTTTTGTTGTCATAAATA
TATATGTCTTTTTTAATGGGGTGTATAGTACCGCTGCGCATAGTTTTTCTGTAATTTACAACAGTGCTAT
TTTCTGGTAGTTCTTCGGAGTGTGTTGCTTTAATTATTAAATTTATATAATCAATGAATTTGGGATCGTC
GGTTTTGTACAATATGTTGCCGGCATAGTACGCAGCTTCTTCTAGTTCAATTACACCATTTTTTAGCAGC
ACCGGATTAACATAACTTTCCAAAATGTTGTACGAACCGTTAAACAAAAACAGTTCACCTCCCTTTTCTA
TACTATTGTCTGCGAGCAGTTGTTTGTTGTTAAAAATAACAGCCATTGTAATGAGACGCACAAACTAATA
TCACAAACTGGAAATGTCTATCAATATATAGTTGCTGATCAGATCCTCATTGTTTGCCTCCCTGCTGCGG
TTTTTCACCGAAGTTCATGCCAGTCCAGCGTTTTTGCAGCAGAAAAGCCGCCGACTTCGGTTTGCGGTCG
CGAGTGAAGATCCCTTTCTTGTTACCGCCAACGCGCAATATGCCTTGCGAGGTCGCAAAATCGGCGAAAT
TCCATACCTGTTCACCGACGACGGCGCTGACGCGATCAAAGACGCGGTGATACATATCCAGCCATGCACA
CTGATACTCTTCACTCCACATGTCGGTGTACATTGAGTGCAGCCCGGCTAACGTATCCACGCCGTATTCG
GTGATGATAATCGGCTGATGCAGTTTCTCCTGCCAGGCCAGAAGTTCTTTTTCCAGTACCTTCTCTGCCG
TTTCCAAATCGCCGCTTTGGACATACCATCCGTAATAACGGTTCAGGCACAGCACATCAAAGAGATCGCT
GATGGTATCGGTGTGAGCGTCGCAGAACATTACATTGACGCAGGTGATCGGACGCGTCGGGTCGAGTTTA
CGCGTTGCTTCCGCCAGTGGCGCGAAATATTCCCGTGCACCTTGCGGACGGGTATCCGGTTCGTTGGCAA
TACTCCACATCACCACGCTTGGGTGGTTTTTGTCACGCGCTATCAGCTCTTTAATCGCCTGTAAGTGCGC
TTGCTGAGTTTCCCCGTTGACTGCCTCTTCGCTGTACAGTTCTTTCGGCTTGTTGCCCGCTTCGAAACCA
ATGCCTAAAGAGAGCGAAAAGCCGACAGCAGCAGTTTCATCAATCACCACGATGCCATGTTCATCTGCCC
AGTCGAGCATCTCTTCAGCGTAAGGGTAATGCGAGGTACGGTAGGAGTTGGCCCCAATCCAGTCCATTAA
TGCGTGGTCGTGCACCATCAGCACGTTATCGAATCCTTTGCCACGTAAGTCCGCATCTTCATGACGACCA
AAGCCAGTAAAGTAGAACGGTTTGTGGTTAATCAGGAACTGTTGGCCCTTCACTGCCACTGACCGGATGC
CGACGCGAAGCGGGTAGATATCACACTCTGTCTGGCTTTTGGCTGTGACGCACAGTTCATAGAGATAACC
TTCACCCGGTTGCCAGAGGTGCGGATTCACCACTTGCAAAGTCCCGCTAGTGCCTTGTCCAGTTGCAACC
ACCTGTTGATCCGCATCACGCAGTTCAACGCTGACATCACCATTGGCCACCACCTGCCAGTCAACAGACG
CGTGGTTACAGTCTTGCGCGACATGCGTCACCACGGTGATATCGTCCACCCAGGTGTTCGGCGTGGTGTA
GAGCATTACGCTGCGATGGATTCCGGCATAGTTAAAGAAATCATGGAAGTAAGACTGCTTTTTCTTGCCG
TTTTCGTCGGTAATCACCATTCCCGGCGGGATAGTCTGCCAGTTCAGTTCGTTGTTCACACAAACGGTGA
TACGTACACTTTTCCCGGCAATAACATACGGCGTGACATCGGCTTCAAATGGCGTATAGCCGCCCTGATG
CTCCATCACTTCCTGATTATTGACCCACACTTTGCCGTAATGAGTGACCGCATCGAAACGCAGCACGATA
CGCTGGCCTGCCCAACCTTTCGGTATAAAGACTTCGCGCTGATACCAGACGTTGCCCGCATAATTACGAA
TATCTGCATCGGCGAACTGATCGTTAAAACTGCCTGGCACAGCAATTGCCCGGCTTTCTTGTAACGCGCT
TTCCCACCAACGCTGATCAATTCCACAGTTTTCGCGATCCAGACTGAATGCCCACAGGCCGTCGAGTTTT
TTGATTTCACGGGTTGGGGTTTCTACAGGACGGACCATATTTATAGGTGTAATTTATGTAGCTGTAATTT
TTACCTTATTAATATTTTTTACGCTTTGCATTCGACGACTGAACTCCCAAATATATGTTTAACTCGTCTT
GGTCGTTTGAATTTTTGTTGCTGTGTTTCCTAATATTTTCCATCACCTTAAATATGTTATTGTAATCCTC
AATGTTGAACTTGCAATTGGACACGGCATAGTTTTCCATAGTCGTGTAAAACATGGTATTGGCTGCATTG
TAATACATCCGACTGAGCGGGTACGGATCTATGTGTTTGAGCAGCCTGTTCAAAAACTCTGCATCGTCGC
AAAACGGAATTTCGTCGACAGATCTGATCATGGAGATAATTAAAATGATAACCATCTCGCAAATAAATAA
GTATTTTACTGTTTTCGTAACAGTTTTGTAATAAAAAAACCTATAAATATAGGATCTATGCACCACCATC
ACCACCATCACCACGAGAACCTTTATTTCCAAGGATCAATGGCACCGATCCTGGGGTATTGGAAGATCAA
GGGCCTAGTGCAGCCCACTCGTCTGCTCCTGGAGTACCTAGAAGAGAAGTATGAGGAGCACCTTTATGAG
CGGGACGAGGGTGACAAGTGGCGCAATAAGAAATTCGAGCTAGGCTTGGAATTCCCCAATCTGCCTTATT
ACATCGATGGCGACGTTAAGTTGACTCAGTCCATGGCCATCATCCGCTACATCGCCGACAAGCACAATAT
GCTAGGCGGGTGCCCGAAGGAGCGAGCTGAGATCTCTATGTTGGAAGGGGCCGTGCTGGATATCCGCTAC
GGCGTGAGCCGCATTGCATACTCAAAGGATTTCGAGACCCTCAAGGTTGACTTCCTGTCAAAGCTGCCTG
AAATGCTAAAGATGTTCGAAGACCGTCTCTGTCATAAGACCTACCTGAACGGGGACCACGTGACACACCC
GGACTTTATGTTGTATGACGCTCTGGACGTCGTGCTTTATATGGACCCTATGTGCCTGGACGCTTTTCCC
AAACTAGTGTGTTTCAAGAAACGTATCGAAGCTATCCCTCAGATTGATAAGTACCTGAAGTCCTCAAAGT
ACATCGCCTGGCCCCTTCAAGGTTGGCAAGCCACATTTGGCGGTGGCGACCATCCTCCCAAGTCAGACCT
AGTGCCTAGGCACAACCAGACCAGCCTATATAAGAAAGCCGGGTCAGCTGCCGCTGTGCTGGAGGAGAAC
CTGTATTTCCAGGGCGGATCCAACATCATGCTCAACAACGATGAGCTCGAATTTGAACAAGCTCCAGAAT
TCCTGCTCGGCGACGGCTCTTTCGGCTCCGTATACCGTGCTGCTTATGAAGGCGAAGAAGTCGCCGTAAA
GATCTTCAACAAGCACACCTCGAACCGTCTGCTCCGTCAGGAACTGGTCGTTCTGTGTCATCTGCACCAT
CCGAGCCTCATCTCCCTGCTGGCCGCTGGCATCCGTCCTCGTATGCTGGTGATGGAGCTGGCATCCAAGG
GCTCTCTCGACCGCCTGCTGCAGCAGGACAAGGCTTCTCTGACCCGTACTCTGCAGCATCGTATCGCTCT
GCATGTAGCTGACGGCCTGCGTTATCTTCATTCTGCAATGATCATTTATCGCGACCTGAAACCTCATAAT
GTACTGCTGTTTACTCTGTACCCGAACGCTGCCATCATCGCTAAGATTGCAGACTATGGTATTGCGCAGT
ACTGCTGCCGCATGGGCATTAAAACAAGCGAAGGTACGCCGGGTTTCCGTGCTCCAGAAGTGGCTCGTGG
CAACACCATTTACAACCAGCAAGCTGACGTTTACTCGTTCGGTCTGCTCCTGTACGATATCCTGACTACC
GGCGGCCGTATCGTAGAAGGTCTGAAGTTCCCTAACGAATACGACGAACTGGAAATCCAGGGCAAGCTGC
CAGACCCGGTTAAAGAATACGGTTGCGCTCCGTGGCCGATGGTAGAGAAGCTCATCAAACAGTGCCTTAA
AGAAAACCCTCAGGAACGTCCAACCTCTGCTCAAGTGTTCGACTCCCTTAACAGCGCTGAACTCGTCTGT
CTGACTCGCCGTATTCTCCTGCCTAAGAATGTTATCGTGGAATGTATGGTTGCTACTCACCATAACTGAT
GATAAGCTTTAGTAAGCACTCGAGCACCACCACCACCACCACTAACCTAGGTAGCTGAGCGCATGCAAGC
TGATCCGGGTTATTAGTACATTTATTAAGCGCTAGATTCTGTGCGTTGTTGATTTACAGACAATTGTTGT
ACGTATTTTAATAATTCATTAAATTTATAATCTTTAGGGTGGTATGTTAGAGCGAAAATCAAATGATTTT
CAGCGTCTTTATATCTGAATTTAAATATTAAATCCTCAATAGATTTGTAAAATAGGTTTCGATTAGTTTC
AAACAAGGGTTGTTTTTCCGAACCGATGGCTGGACTATCTAATGGATTTTCGCTCAACGCCACAAAACTT
GCCAAATCTTGTAGCAGCAATCTAGCTTTGTCGATATTCGTTTGTGTTTTGTTTTGTAATAAAGGTTCGA
CGTCGTTCAAAATATTATGCGCTTTTGTATTTCTTTCATCACTGTCGTTAGTGTACAATTGACTCGACGT
AAACACGTTAAATAGAGCTTGGACATATTTAACATCGGGCGTGTTAGCTTTATTAGGCCGATTATCGTCG
TCGTCCCAACCCTCGTCGTTAGAAGTTGCTTCCGAAGACGATTTTGCCATAGCCACACGACGCCTATTAA
TTGTGTCGGCTAACACGTCCGCGATCAAATTTGTAGTTGAGCTTTTTGGAATTATTTCTGATTGCGGGCG
TTTTTGGGCGGGTTTCAATCTAACTGTGCCCGATTTTAATTCAGACAACACGTTAGAAAGCGATGGTGCA
GGCGGTGGTAACATTTCAGACGGCAAATCTACTAATGGCGGCGGTGGTGGAGCTGATGATAAATCTACCA
TCGGTGGAGGCGCAGGCGGGGCTGGCGGCGGAGGCGGAGGCGGAGGTGGTGGCGGTGATGCAGACGGCGG
TTTAGGCTCAAATGTCTCTTTAGGCAACACAGTCGGCACCTCAACTATTGTACTGGTTTCGGGCGCCGTT
TTTGGTTTGACCGGTCTGAGACGAGTGCGATTTTTTTCGTTTCTAATAGCTTCCAACAATTGTTGTCTGT
CGTCTAAAGGTGCAGCGGGTTGAGGTTCCGTCGGCATTGGTGGAGCGGGCGGCAATTCAGACATCGATGG
TGGTGGTGGTGGTGGAGGCGCTGGAATGTTAGGCACGGGAGAAGGTGGTGGCGGCGGTGCCGCCGGTATA
ATTTGTTCTGGTTTAGTTTGTTCGCGCACGATTGTGGGCACCGGCGCAGGCGCCGCTGGCTGCACAACGG
AAGGTCGTCTGCTTCGAGGCAGCGCTTGGGGTGGTGGCAATTCAATATTATAATTGGAATACAAATCGTA
AAAATCTGCTATAAGCATTGTAATTTCGCTATCGTTTACCGTGCCGATATTTAACAACCGCTCAATGTAA
GCAATTGTATTGTAAAGAGATTGTCTCAAGCTCGGATCGATCCCGCACGCCGATAACAAGCCTTTTCATT
TTTACTACAGCATTGTAGTGGCGAGACACTTCGCTGTCGTCGAGGTTTAAACGCTTCCTCGCTCACTGAC
TCGCTGCGCTCGGTCGTTCGGCTGCGGCGAGCGGTATCAGCTCACTCAAAGGCGGTAATACGGTTATCCA
CAGAATCAGGGGATAACGCAGGAAAGAACATGTGAGCAAAAGGCCAGCAAAAGGCCAGGAACCGTAAAAA
GGCCGCGTTGCTGGCGTTTTTCCATAGGCTCCGCCCCCCTGACGAGCATCACAAAAATCGACGCTCAAGT
CAGAGGTGGCGAAACCCGACAGGACTATAAAGATACCAGGCGTTTCCCCCTGGAAGCTCCCTCGTGCGCT
CTCCTGTTCCGACCCTGCCGCTTACCGGATACCTGTCCGCCTTTCTCCCTTCGGGAAGCGTGGCGCTTTC
TCATAGCTCACGCTGTAGGTATCTCAGTTCGGTGTAGGTCGTTCGCTCCAAGCTGGGCTGTGTGCACGAA
CCCCCCGTTCAGCCCGACCGCTGCGCCTTATCCGGTAACTATCGTCTTGAGTCCAACCCGGTAAGACACG
ACTTATCGCCACTGGCAGCAGCCACTGGTAACAGGATTAGCAGAGCGAGGTATGTAGGCGGTGCTACAGA
GTTCTTGAAGTGGTGGCCTAACTACGGCTACACTAGAAGGACAGTATTTGGTATCTGCGCTCTGCTGAAG
CCAGTTACCTTCGGAAAAAGAGTTGGTAGCTCTTGATCCGGCAAACAAACCACCGCTGGTAGCGGTGGTT
TTTTTGTTTGCAAGCAGCAGATTACGCGCAGAAAAAAAGGATCTCAAGAAGATCCTTTGATCTTTTCTAC
GGGGTCTGACGCTCAGTGGAACGAAAACTCACGTTAAGGGATTTTGGTCATGAGATTATCAAAAAGGATC
TTCACCTAGATCCTTTTAAATTAAAAATGAAGTTTTAAATCAATCTAAAGTATATATGAGTAAACTTGGT
CTGACAGTTACCAATGCTTAATCAGTGAGGCACCTATCTCAGCGATCTGTCTATTTCGTTCATCCATAGT
TGCCTGACTCCCCGTCGTGTAGATAACTACGATACGGGAGGGCTTACCATCTGGCCCCAGTGCTGCAATG
ATACCGCGAGACCCACGCTCACCGGCTCCAGATTTATCAGCAATAAACCAGCCAGCCGGAAGGGCCGAGC
GCAGAAGTGGTCCTGCAACTTTATCCGCCTCCATCCAGTCTATTAATTGTTGCCGGGAAGCTAGAGTAAG
TAGTTCGCCAGTTAATAGTTTGCGCAACGTTGTTGCCATTGCTACAGGCATCGTGGTGTCACGCTCGTCG
TTTGGTATGGCTTCATTCAGCTCCGGTTCCCAACGATCAAGGCGAGTTACATGATCCCCCATGTTGTGCA
AAAAAGCGGTTAGCTCCTTCGGTCCTCCGATCGTTGTCAGAAGTAAGTTGGCCGCAGTGTTATCACTCAT
GGTTATGGCAGCACTGCATAATTCTCTTACTGTCATGCCATCCGTAAGATGCTTTTCTGTGACTGGTGAG
TACTCAACCAAGTCATTCTGAGAATAGTGTATGCGGCGACCGAGTTGCTCTTGCCCGGCGTCAATACGGG
ATAATACCGCGCCACATAGCAGAACTTTAAAAGTGCTCATCATTGGAAAACGTTCTTCGGGGCGAAAACT
CTCAAGGATCTTACCGCTGTTGAGATCCAGTTCGATGTAACCCACTCGTGCACCCAACTGATCTTCAGCA
TCTTTTACTTTCACCAGCGTTTCTGGGTGAGCAAAAACAGGAAGGCAAAATGCCGCAAAAAAGGGAATAA
GGGCGACACGGAAATGTTGAATACTCATACTCTTCCTTTTTCAATATTATTGAAGCATTTATCAGGGTTA
TTGTCTCATGAGCGGATACATATTTGAATGTATTTAGAAAAATAAACAAATAGGGGTTCCGCGCACATTT
CCCCGAAAAGTGCCACCTG
[124 nt withheld, positions 8560-8683]
C
[91 nt withheld, positions 8685-8775]
A
[49 nt withheld, positions 8777-8825]
CCTTTGACGTTGGAGTCCACGTTCTTT
[37 nt withheld, positions 8853-8889]
ACCCTATCTCGGTCTATTCTTTTGATTTATAAGGGATTTTGCCGATTTCGGCCTATTGGTTAAAAAATGA
GCTGATTTAACAAAAATTTAACGCGAATTTTAACAAAATATTAACGTTTACAATTTCCCATTCGCCATTC
AGGCTGCGCAACTGTTGGGAAGGGCGATCGGTGCGGGCCTCTTCGCTATTACGCCA
Features (pLannotate 1.2.2; 15 found; start..end, strand, type, name):
    329..453     +  CDS            lef2: baculovirus late expression factor 2
    491..1096    +  CDS            ORF603: baculovirus ORF603 protein
   1167..2972    -  CDS            GUS: β-glucuronidase; uidA (or gusA) from E. coli
   2987..3302    -  promoter       p6.9 promoter: Autographa californica p6.9; baculovirus late basic protein promoter
   3317..3408    +  promoter       polyhedrin promoter: polh from Autographa californica; promoter for the baculovirus polyhedrin gene
   3469..4122    +  CDS            GST26_SCHJA: Experimental evidence at protein level: Swiss-Prot protein existence level 1. GST isoenzymes appear to play a central role in the parasite detoxification system. Other functions are also suspected including a role in increasing the solubility of haematin in the parasite gut. From Schistosoma japonicum (Blood fluke).
   4222..5106    +  CDS            LRRK2 (fragment): LRRK2_HUMAN - Also known as PARK8. Experimental evidence at protein level: Swiss-Prot protein existence level 1. Serine/threonine-protein kinase which phosphorylates a broad range of proteins involved in multiple processes such as neuronal plasticity, autophagy, and vesicle trafficking (PubMed:20949042, PubMed:22012985, PubMed:26824392, PubMed:29125462, PubMed:28720718, PubMed:29127255, PubMed:30398148, PubMed:29212815, PubMed:30635421, PubMed:21850687, PubMed:23395371, PubMed:17114044, PubMed:24687852, PubMed:26014385, PubMed:25201882). Is a key regulator of RAB GTPases by regulating the GTP/
   5135..5152    +  CDS            9xHis (fragment): 9xHis affinity tag
   5189..6546    +  misc_recomb    baculovirus recombination region (ORF1629): contains part of ORF1629
   6544..6621    -  CDS            P61 (fragment): P78_NPVAC - Experimental evidence at protein level: Swiss-Prot protein existence level 1. Plays a role in the transport of the nucleocapsids from the cytoplasm toward the host nucleus together with the host actin- polymerizing Arp2/3 complex. From Autographa californica nuclear polyhedrosis virus (AcMNPV).
   6809..7397    -  rep_origin     ori: high-copy-number ColE1/pMB1/pBR322/pUC origin of replication
   7568..8428    -  CDS            AmpR: β-lactamase; bla; confers resistance to ampicillin, carbenicillin, and related antibiotics
   8429..8533    -  promoter       AmpR promoter: bla
   8560..9015    +  rep_origin     f1 ori (sequence partly withheld): f1 bacteriophage origin of replication; arrow indicates direction of (+) strand synthesis
   9020..1       -  CDS            lacZα (fragment) (across the origin): LacZα fragment of β-galactosidase; lacZ fragment
