[The description below was written by a language model from this plasmid's Addgene catalogue record and pLannotate feature annotations shown in this document.]
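Description:
LRRK2_1867_2161_L1914N_V2048T_F2083Y_I2131S is a 9,085 bp baculovirus transfer plasmid built on the pEMB017 backbone (Emerald) for producing a fragment of human LRRK2 in insect cells. It is propagated in E. coli through a high-copy ColE1/pUC-type origin with ampicillin selection (AmpR under its own bla promoter). An f1 origin and a residual lacZα fragment are also present. The expression region is flanked by AcMNPV sequences, lef2/ORF603 on one side and the ORF1629 recombination region on the other. These are the homology arms used to move a cassette into the polyhedrin locus of a baculovirus genome by recombination, generating recombinant virus.

The payload is driven by the very late polyhedrin (polH) promoter and encodes Schistosoma japonicum GST followed by LRRK2 residues 1867–2161, the region annotated as part of the serine/threonine kinase, carrying four substitutions: L1914N, V2048T, F2083Y and I2131S. The record does not state why these mutations were introduced. The catalogue lists N-terminal HisTev and GST-Tev tags, meaning affinity handles removable with TEV protease. The feature table confirms the upstream GST, but the only His stretch it detects is a short fragment downstream of the LRRK2 segment, so the exact position and reading frame of the His tag cannot be resolved from the annotation alone. In the opposite orientation, a p6.9 late promoter drives E. coli β-glucuronidase (GUS), which can serve as a visual reporter of recombinant virus. The design fits expression and affinity purification of the LRRK2 fragment for biochemical or structural work, though the record does not state the specific intended application.
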