Addgene plasmid #40425: LRRK2_1867_2161_L1914N_V2048T_F2083Y_I2131S
Depositing lab: Michael J Fox Foundation MJFF. Depositing organization: Michael J Fox Foundation.
Backbone
  Vector backbone: pEMB017
  Backbone manufacturer: Emerald
  Vector type: Baculovirus
Growth in bacteria
  Bacterial resistance: Ampicillin, 100 μg/mL
  Growth temperature: 37°C
  Growth strain: Top10
  Copy number: High Copy
Gene/Insert
  Gene/Insert name: LRRK2
  Species: H. sapiens (human)
  Mutation: aa1867_2161; L1914N, V2048T, F2083Y, I2131S
  Entrez Gene: LRRK2 (a.k.a. AURA17, DARDARIN, PARK8, RIPK7, ROCO2)
  Promoter: polH
  Tag / fusion protein: HisTev (N terminal on insert); GST-Tev (N terminal on insert)
  Cloning method: Restriction Enzyme; 5′ cloning site BamHI (destroyed during cloning); 3′ cloning site HindIII (destroyed during cloning)
  Sequencing primers: 5′ DSP2466For:GAATTTCGTCGACAGATC; 3′ DSP2466Rev:AATAACCCGGATCAGCTT
Terms and licenses: Academic/Nonprofit Terms; Industry Terms
How to cite: LRRK2_1867_2161_L1914N_V2048T_F2083Y_I2131S was a gift from Michael J Fox Foundation MJFF (Addgene plasmid # 40425 ; http://n2t.net/addgene:40425 ; RRID:Addgene_40425)
