>Addgene plasmid #40425 | LRRK2_1867_2161_L1914N_V2048T_F2083Y_I2131S | addgene partial sequence | sequence record 53168 | DSP2466Rev 5'-AATAACCCGGATCAGCTT-3'
GGTGGTGGTGGTGCTCGAGTGCTTACTAAAGCTTATCATCAGTTATGGTGAGTAGCAACCATACATTCCA
CGATAACATTCTTAGGCAGGAGAATACGGCGAGTCAGACAGACGAGTTCAGCGCTGTTAAGGGAGTCGAA
CACTTGAGCAGAGGTTGGACGTTCCTGAGGGTTTTCTTTAAGGCACTGTTTGATGAGCTTCTCTACCATC
GGCCACGGAGCGCAACCGTATTCTTTAACCGGGTCTGGCAGCTTGCCCTGGATTTCCAGTTCGTCGTATT
CGTTAGGGAACTTCAGACCTTCTACGATACGGCCGCCGGTAGTCAGGATATCGTACAGGAGCAGACCGAA
CGAGTAAACGTCAGCTTGCTGGTTGTAAATGGTGTTGCCACGAGCCACTTCTGGAGCACGGAAACCCGGC
GTACCTTCGCTTGTTTTAATGCCCATGCGGCAGCAGTACTGCGCAATACCATAGTCTGCAATCTTAGCGA
TGATGGCAGCGTTCGGGTACAGAGTAAACAGCAGTACATTATGAGGTTTCAGGTCGCGATAAATGATCAT
TGCAGAATGAAGATAACGCAGGCCGTCAGCTACATGCAGAGCGATACGATGCTGCAGAGTACGGGTCAGA
GAAGCCTTGTCCTGCTGCAGCAGGCGGTCGAGAGAGCCCTTGGATGCCAGCTCCATCACCAGCATACGAG
GACGGATGCCAGCGGCCAGCAGGGAGATGAGGCTCGGATGGTGCAGATGACACAGAACGACCAGTTCCTG
ACGGAGCAGACGGTTCGAGGTGTGCTTGTTGAAGATCTTTACGGCGACTTCTTCGCCTTCATAAGCAGCA
CGGTATACGGAGCCGAAAGAGCCGTCG
