>Addgene plasmid #40425 | LRRK2_1867_2161_L1914N_V2048T_F2083Y_I2131S | addgene partial sequence | sequence record 53169 | DSP2466For 5'-GAATTTCGTCGACAGATC-3'
AATAAATAAGTATTTTACTGTTTTCGTAACAGTTTTGTAATAAAAAAACCTATAAATATAGGATCTATGC
ACCACCATCACCACCATCACCACGAGAACCTTTATTTCCAAGGATCAATGGCACCGATCCTGGGGTATTG
GAAGATCAAGGGCCTAGTGCAGCCCACTCGTCTGCTCCTGGAGTACCTAGAAGAGAAGTATGAGGAGCAC
CTTTATGAGCGGGACGAGGGTGACAAGTGGCGCAATAAGAAATTCGAGCTAGGCTTGGAATTCCCCAATC
TGCCTTATTACATCGATGGCGACGTTAAGTTGACTCAGTCCATGGCCATCATCCGCTACATCGCCGACAA
GCACAATATGCTAGGCGGGTGCCCGAAGGAGCGAGCTGAGATCTCTATGTTGGAAGGGGCCGTGCTGGAT
ATCCGCTACGGCGTGAGCCGCATTGCATACTCAAAGGATTTCGAGACCCTCAAGGTTGACTTCCTGTCAA
AGCTGCCTGAAATGCTAAAGATGTTCGAAGACCGTCTCTGTCATAAGACCTACCTGAACGGGGACCACGT
GACACACCCGGACTTTATGTTGTATGACGCTCTGGACGTCGTGCTTTATATGGACCCTATGTGCCTGGAC
GCTTTTCCCAAACTAGTGTGTTTCAAGAAACGTATCGAAGCTATCCCTCAGATTGATAAGTACCTGAAGT
CCTCAAAGTACATCGCCTGGCCCCTTCAAGGTTGGCAAGCCACATTTGGCGGTGGCGACCATCCTCCCAA
GTCAGACCTAGTGCCTAGGCACAACCAGACCAGCCTATATAAGAAAGCCGGGTCAGCTGCCGCTGTGCTG
GAGGAGAACCTGTATTTCCAGGGCGGATCCAACATCATGCTC
